>Addgene plasmid #240527 | pCMV-MMLVgag-dCas9-ZIM3 | addgene full sequence | sequence record 483548 | Addgene NGS Result
GAAGATCCTTTGATCTTTTCTACGGGGTCTGACGCTCAGTGGAACGAAAACTCACGTTAAGGGATTTTGG
TCATGAGATTATCAAAAAGGATCTTCACCTAGATCCTTTTAAATTAAAAATGAAGTTTTAAATCAATCTA
AAGTATATATGAGTAAACTTGGTCTGACAGTTACCAATGCTTAATCAGTGAGGCACCTATCTCAGCGATC
TGTCTATTTCGTTCATCCATAGTTGCCTGACTCCCCGTCGTGTAGATAACTACGATACGGGAGGGCTTAC
CATCTGGCCCCAGTGCTGCAATGATACCGCGAGACCCACGCTCACCGGCTCCAGATTTATCAGCAATAAA
CCAGCCAGCCGGAAGGGCCGAGCGCAGAAGTGGTCCTGCAACTTTATCCGCCTCCATCCAGTCTATTAAT
TGTTGCCGGGAAGCTAGAGTAAGTAGTTCGCCAGTTAATAGTTTGCGCAACGTTGTTGCCATTGCTACAG
GCATCGTGGTGTCACGCTCGTCGTTTGGTATGGCTTCATTCAGCTCCGGTTCCCAACGATCAAGGCGAGT
TACATGATCCCCCATGTTGTGCAAAAAAGCGGTTAGCTCCTTCGGTCCTCCGATCGTTGTCAGAAGTAAG
TTGGCCGCAGTGTTATCACTCATGGTTATGGCAGCACTGCATAATTCTCTTACTGTCATGCCATCCGTAA
GATGCTTTTCTGTGACTGGTGAGTACTCAACCAAGTCATTCTGAGAATAGTGTATGCGGCGACCGAGTTG
CTCTTGCCCGGCGTCAATACGGGATAATACCGCGCCACATAGCAGAACTTTAAAAGTGCTCATCATTGGA
AAACGTTCTTCGGGGCGAAAACTCTCAAGGATCTTACCGCTGTTGAGATCCAGTTCGATGTAACCCACTC
GTGCACCCAACTGATCTTCAGCATCTTTTACTTTCACCAGCGTTTCTGGGTGAGCAAAAACAGGAAGGCA
AAATGCCGCAAAAAAGGGAATAAGGGCGACACGGAAATGTTGAATACTCATACTCTTCCTTTTTCAATAT
TATTGAAGCATTTATCAGGGTTATTGTCTCATGAGCGGATACATATTTGAATGTATTTAGAAAAATAAAC
AAATAGGGGTTCCGCGCACATTTCCCCGAAAAGTGCCACCTAAATTGTAAGCGTTAATATTTTGTTAAAA
TTCGCGTTAAATTTTTGTTAAATCAGCTCATTTTTTAACCAATAGGCCGAAATCGGCAAAATCCCTTATA
AATCAAAAGAATAGACCGAGATAGGGT
[37 nt withheld, positions 1288-1324]
AAAGAACGTGGACTCCAACGTCAAAGG
[49 nt withheld, positions 1352-1400]
T
[91 nt withheld, positions 1402-1492]
G
[124 nt withheld, positions 1494-1617]
CCCATTCGCCATTCAGGCTGCGCAACTGTTGGGAAGGGCGATCGGTGCGGGCCTCTTCGCTATTACGCCA
GCTGGCGAAAGGGGGATGTGCTGCAAGGCGATTAAGTTGGGTAACGCCAGGGTTTTCCCAGTCACGACGT
TGTAAAACGACGGCCAGTGAGCGCGCGTAATACGACTCACTATAGGGCGAATTGGAGCTCCACCGCGGTG
GCGGCCGCTCTAGAGAGCTTGGCCCATTGCATACGTTGTATCCATATCATAATATGTACATTTATATTGG
CTCATGTCCAACATTACCGCCATGTTGACATTGATTATTGACTAGTTATTAATAGTAATCAATTACGGGG
TCATTAGTTCATAGCCCATATATGGAGTTCCGCGTTACATAACTTACGGTAAATGGCCCGCCTGGCTGAC
CGCCCAACGACCCCCGCCCATTGACGTCAATAATGACGTATGTTCCCATAGTAACGCCAATAGGGACTTT
CCATTGACGTCAATGGGTGGAGTATTTACGGTAAACTGCCCACTTGGCAGTACATCAAGTGTATCATATG
CCAAGTACGCCCCCTATTGACGTCAATGACGGTAAATGGCCCGCCTGGCATTATGCCCAGTACATGACCT
TATGGGACTTTCCTACTTGGCAGTACATCTACGTATTAGTCATCGCTATTACCATGGTGATGCGGTTTTG
GCAGTACATCAATGGGCGTGGATAGCGGTTTGACTCACGGGGATTTCCAAGTCTCCACCCCATTGACGTC
AATGGGAGTTTGTTTTGGCACCAAAATCAACGGGACTTTCCAAAATGTCGTAACAACTCCGCCCCATTGA
CGCAAATGGGCGGTAGGCGTGTACGGTGGGAGGTCTATATAAGCAGAGCTCGTTTAGTGAACCGTCAGAT
CGCCTGGAGACGCCATCCACGCTGTTTTGACCTCCATAGAAGACACCGGGACCGATCCAGCCTCCGGTCG
ACCGATCCTGAGAACTTCAGGGTGAGTTTGGGGACCCTTGATTGTTCTTTCTTTTTCGCTATTGTAAAAT
TCATGTTATATGGAGGGGGCAAAGTTTTCAGGGTGTTGTTTAGAATGGGAAGATGTCCCTTGTATCACCA
TGGACCCTCATGATAATTTTGTTTCTTTCACTTTCTACTCTGTTGACAACCATTGTCTCCTCTTATTTTC
TTTTCATTTTCTGTAACTTTTTCGTTAAACTTTAGCTTGCATTTGTAACGAATTTTTAAATTCACTTTTG
TTTATTTGTCAGATTGTAAGTACTTTCTCTAATCACTTTTTTTTCAAGGCAATCAGGGTATATTATATTG
TACTTCAGCACAGTTTTAGAGAACAATTGTTATAATTAAATGATAAGGTAGAATATTTCTGCATATAAAT
TCTGGCTGGCGTGGAAATATTCTTATTGGTAGAAACAACTACACCCTGGTCATCATCCTGCCTTTCTCTT
TATGGTTACAATGATATACACTGTTTGAGATGAGGATAAAATACTCTGAGTCCAAACCGGGCCCCTCTGC
TAACCATGTTCATGCCTTCTTCTCTTTCCTACAGCTCCTGGGCAACGTGCTGGTTGTTGTGCTGTCTCAT
CATTTTGGCAAAGAATTCCTCGAGGGCCGGATCCGAATTCCTGTATTTGTCTGAAAACATGGGCCAGACT
GTTACCACTCCCTTAAGTTTGACCTTAGGTCACTGGAAAGATGTCGAGCGGATCGCTCACAACCAGTCGG
TAGATGTCAAGAAGAGACGTTGGGTTACCTTCTGCTCTGCAGAATGGCCAACCTTTAACGTCGGATGGCC
GCGAGACGGCACCTTTAACCGAGACCTCATCACCCAGGTTAAGATCAAGGTCTTTTCACCTGGCCCGCAT
GGACACCCAGACCAGGTCCCCTACATCGTGACCTGGGAAGCCTTGGCTTTTGACCCCCCTCCCTGGGTCA
AGCCCTTTGTACACCCTAAGCCTCCGCCTCCTCTTCCTCCATCCGCCCCGTCTCTCCCCCTTGAACCTCC
TCGTTCGACCCCGCCTCGATCCTCCCTTTATCCAGCCCTCACTCCTTCTCTAGGCGCCAAACCTAAACCT
CAAGTTCTTTCTGACAGTGGGGGGCCGCTCATCGACCTACTTACAGAAGACCCCCCGCCTTATAGGGACC
CAAGACCACCCCCTTCCGACAGGGACGGAAATGGTGGAGAAGCGACCCCTGCGGGAGAGGCACCGGACCC
CTCCCCAATGGCATCTCGCCTACGTGGGAGACGGGAGCCCCCTGTGGCCGACTCCACTACCTCGCAGGCA
TTCCCCCTCCGCGCAGGAGGAAACGGACAGCTTCAATACTGGCCGTTCTCCTCTTCTGACCTTTACAACT
GGAAAAATAATAACCCTTCTTTTTCTGAAGATCCAGGTAAACTGACAGCTCTGATCGAGTCTGTCCTCAT
CACCCATCAGCCCACCTGGGACGACTGTCAGCAGCTGTTGGGGACTCTGCTGACCGGAGAAGAAAAACAA
CGGGTGCTCTTAGAGGCTAGAAAGGCGGTGCGGGGCGATGATGGGCGCCCCACTCAACTGCCCAATGAAG
TCGATGCCGCTTTTCCCCTCGAGCGCCCAGACTGGGATTACACCACCCAGGCAGGTAGGAACCACCTAGT
CCACTATCGCCAGTTGCTCCTAGCGGGTCTCCAAAACGCGGGCAGAAGCCCCACCAATTTGGCCAAGGTA
AAAGGAATAACACAAGGGCCCAATGAGTCTCCCTCGGCCTTCCTAGAGAGACTTAAGGAAGCCTATCGCA
GGTACACTCCTTATGACCCTGAGGACCCAGGGCAAGAAACTAATGTGTCTATGTCTTTCATTTGGCAGTC
TGCCCCAGACATTGGGAGAAAGTTAGAGAGGTTAGAAGATTTAAAAAACAAGACGCTTGGAGATTTGGTT
AGAGAGGCAGAAAAGATCTTTAATAAACGAGAAACCCCGGAAGAAAGAGAGGAACGTATCAGGAGAGAAA
CAGAGGAAAAAGAAGAACGCCGTAGGACAGAGGATGAGCAGAAAGAGAAAGAAAGAGATCGTAGGAGACA
TAGAGAGATGAGCAAGCTATTGGCCACTGTCGTTAGTGGACAGAAACAGGATAGACAGGGAGGAGAACGA
AGGAGGTCCCAACTCGATCGCGACCAGTGTGCCTACTGCAAAGAAAAGGGGCACTGGGCTAAAGATTGTC
CCAAGAAACCACGAGGACCTCGGGGACCAAGACCCCAGACCTCCCTCCTGACCCTAGATGACTCTGGCGG
CTCACTTCAACTGCCTCCACTTGAAAGACTGACACTGGGATCATTACAATTACCTCCTTTAGAACGATTA
ACACTCGGTTCACTACAGCTTCCGCCTCTTGAGAGATTGACATTAACGTCCACGCTGCTAATGGAGAACT
CGTCTGGAGATTACAAAGACGATGACGATAAGAAACGGACAGCCGACGGAAGCGAGTTCGAGTCACCAAA
GAAGAAGCGGAAAGTCGACAAGAAGTATTCTATCGGACTGGCCATCGGGACTAATAGCGTCGGGTGGGCC
GTGATCACTGACGAGTACAAGGTGCCCTCTAAGAAGTTCAAGGTGCTCGGGAACACCGACCGGCATTCCA
TCAAGAAAAATCTGATCGGAGCTCTCCTCTTTGATTCAGGGGAGACCGCTGAAGCAACCCGCCTCAAGCG
GACTGCTAGACGGCGGTACACCAGGAGGAAGAACCGGATTTGTTACCTTCAAGAGATATTCTCCAACGAA
ATGGCAAAGGTCGACGACAGCTTCTTCCATAGGCTGGAAGAATCATTCCTCGTGGAAGAGGATAAGAAGC
ATGAACGGCATCCCATCTTCGGTAATATCGTCGACGAGGTGGCCTATCACGAGAAATACCCAACCATCTA
CCATCTTCGCAAAAAGCTGGTGGACTCAACCGACAAGGCAGACCTCCGGCTTATCTACCTGGCCCTGGCC
CACATGATCAAGTTCAGAGGCCACTTCCTGATCGAGGGCGACCTCAATCCTGACAATAGCGATGTGGATA
AACTGTTCATCCAGCTGGTGCAGACTTACAACCAGCTCTTTGAAGAGAACCCCATCAATGCAAGCGGAGT
CGATGCCAAGGCCATTCTGTCAGCCCGGCTGTCAAAGAGCCGCAGACTTGAGAATCTTATCGCTCAGCTG
CCGGGTGAAAAGAAAAATGGACTGTTCGGGAACCTGATTGCTCTTTCACTTGGGCTGACTCCCAATTTCA
AGTCTAATTTCGACCTGGCAGAGGATGCCAAGCTGCAACTGTCCAAGGACACCTATGATGACGATCTCGA
CAACCTCCTGGCCCAGATCGGTGACCAATACGCCGACCTTTTCCTTGCTGCTAAGAATCTTTCTGACGCC
ATCCTGCTGTCTGACATTCTCCGCGTGAACACTGAAATCACCAAGGCCCCTCTTTCAGCTTCAATGATTA
AGCGGTATGATGAGCACCACCAGGACCTGACCCTGCTTAAGGCACTCGTCCGGCAGCAGCTTCCGGAGAA
GTACAAGGAAATCTTCTTTGACCAGTCAAAGAATGGATACGCCGGCTACATCGACGGAGGTGCCTCCCAA
GAGGAATTTTATAAGTTTATCAAACCTATCCTTGAGAAGATGGACGGCACCGAAGAGCTCCTCGTGAAAC
TGAATCGGGAGGATCTGCTGCGGAAGCAGCGCACTTTCGACAATGGGAGCATTCCCCACCAGATCCATCT
TGGGGAGCTTCACGCCATCCTTCGGCGCCAAGAGGACTTCTACCCCTTTCTTAAGGACAACAGGGAGAAG
ATTGAGAAAATTCTCACTTTCCGCATCCCCTACTACGTGGGACCCCTCGCCAGAGGAAATAGCCGGTTTG
CTTGGATGACCAGAAAGTCAGAAGAAACTATCACTCCCTGGAACTTCGAAGAGGTGGTGGACAAGGGAGC
CAGCGCTCAGTCATTCATCGAACGGATGACTAACTTCGATAAGAACCTCCCCAATGAGAAGGTCCTGCCG
AAACATTCCCTGCTCTACGAGTACTTTACCGTGTACAACGAGCTGACCAAGGTGAAATATGTCACCGAAG
GGATGAGGAAGCCCGCATTCCTGTCAGGCGAACAAAAGAAGGCAATTGTGGACCTTCTGTTCAAGACCAA
TAGAAAGGTGACCGTGAAGCAGCTGAAGGAGGACTATTTCAAGAAAATTGAATGCTTCGACTCTGTGGAG
ATTAGCGGGGTCGAAGATCGGTTCAACGCAAGCCTGGGTACCTACCATGATCTGCTTAAGATCATCAAGG
ACAAGGATTTTCTGGACAATGAGGAGAACGAGGACATCCTTGAGGACATTGTCCTGACTCTCACTCTGTT
CGAGGACCGGGAAATGATCGAGGAGAGGCTTAAGACCTACGCCCATCTGTTCGACGATAAAGTGATGAAG
CAACTTAAACGGAGAAGATATACCGGATGGGGACGCCTTAGCCGCAAACTCATCAACGGAATCCGGGACA
AACAGAGCGGAAAGACCATTCTTGATTTCCTTAAGAGCGACGGATTCGCTAATCGCAACTTCATGCAACT
TATCCATGATGATTCCCTGACCTTTAAGGAGGACATCCAGAAGGCCCAAGTGTCTGGACAAGGTGACTCA
CTGCACGAGCATATCGCAAATCTGGCTGGTTCACCCGCTATTAAGAAGGGTATTCTCCAGACCGTGAAAG
TCGTGGACGAGCTGGTCAAGGTGATGGGTCGCCATAAACCAGAGAACATTGTCATCGAGATGGCCAGGGA
AAACCAGACTACCCAGAAGGGACAGAAGAACAGCAGGGAGCGGATGAAAAGAATTGAGGAAGGGATTAAG
GAGCTCGGGTCACAGATCCTTAAAGAGCACCCGGTGGAAAACACCCAGCTTCAGAATGAGAAGCTCTATC
TGTACTACCTTCAAAATGGACGCGATATGTATGTGGACCAAGAGCTTGATATCAACAGGCTCTCAGACTA
CGACGTGGACGCCATCGTCCCTCAGAGCTTCCTCAAAGACGACTCAATTGACAATAAGGTGCTGACTCGC
TCAGACAAGAACCGGGGAAAGTCAGATAACGTGCCCTCAGAGGAAGTCGTGAAAAAGATGAAGAACTATT
GGCGCCAGCTTCTGAACGCAAAGCTGATCACTCAGCGGAAGTTCGACAATCTCACTAAGGCTGAGAGGGG
CGGACTGAGCGAACTGGACAAAGCAGGATTCATTAAACGGCAACTTGTGGAGACTCGGCAGATTACTAAA
CATGTCGCCCAAATCCTTGACTCACGCATGAATACCAAGTACGACGAAAACGACAAACTTATCCGCGAGG
TGAAGGTGATTACCCTGAAGTCCAAGCTGGTCAGCGATTTCAGAAAGGACTTTCAATTCTACAAAGTGCG
GGAGATCAATAACTATCATCATGCTCATGACGCATATCTGAATGCCGTGGTGGGAACCGCCCTGATCAAG
AAGTACCCAAAGCTGGAAAGCGAGTTCGTGTACGGAGACTACAAGGTCTACGACGTGCGCAAGATGATTG
CCAAATCTGAGCAGGAGATCGGAAAGGCCACCGCAAAGTACTTCTTCTACAGCAACATCATGAATTTCTT
CAAGACCGAAATCACCCTTGCAAACGGTGAGATCCGGAAGAGGCCGCTCATCGAGACTAATGGGGAGACT
GGCGAAATCGTGTGGGACAAGGGCAGAGATTTCGCTACCGTGCGCAAAGTGCTTTCTATGCCTCAAGTGA
ACATCGTGAAGAAAACCGAGGTGCAAACCGGAGGCTTTTCTAAGGAATCAATCCTCCCCAAGCGCAACTC
CGACAAGCTCATTGCAAGGAAGAAGGATTGGGACCCTAAGAAGTACGGCGGATTCGATTCACCAACTGTG
GCTTATTCTGTCCTGGTCGTGGCTAAGGTGGAAAAAGGAAAGTCTAAGAAGCTCAAGAGCGTGAAGGAAC
TGCTGGGTATCACCATTATGGAGCGCAGCTCCTTCGAGAAGAACCCAATTGACTTTCTCGAAGCCAAAGG
TTACAAGGAAGTCAAGAAGGACCTTATCATCAAGCTCCCAAAGTATAGCCTGTTCGAACTGGAGAATGGG
CGGAAGCGGATGCTCGCCTCCGCTGGCGAACTTCAGAAGGGTAATGAGCTGGCTCTCCCCTCCAAGTACG
TGAATTTCCTCTACCTTGCAAGCCATTACGAGAAGCTGAAGGGGAGCCCCGAGGACAACGAGCAAAAGCA
ACTGTTTGTGGAGCAGCATAAGCATTATCTGGACGAGATCATTGAGCAGATTTCCGAGTTTTCTAAACGC
GTCATTCTCGCTGATGCCAACCTCGATAAAGTCCTTAGCGCATACAATAAGCACAGAGACAAACCAATTC
GGGAGCAGGCTGAGAATATCATCCACCTGTTCACCCTCACCAATCTTGGTGCCCCTGCCGCATTCAAGTA
CTTCGACACCACCATCGACCGGAAACGCTATACCTCCACCAAAGAAGTGCTGGACGCCACCCTCATCCAC
CAGAGCATCACCGGACTTTACGAAACTCGGATTGACCTCTCACAGCTCGGAGGGGATGCCTATCCCTATG
ACGTGCCCGATTATGCCAGCCTGGGCAGCGGCTCCCCCAAGAAAAAACGCAAGGTGGAAGATCCTAAGAA
AAAGCGGAAAGTGGACGGCATTGGTAGTGGGAGCAACGGCAGCAGCGGATCCAGCGAGCTGATTAAGGAG
AACATGCACATGAAGCTGTACATGGAGGGCACCGTGGACAACCATCACTTCAAGTGCACATCCGAGGGCG
AAGGCAAGCCCTACGAGGGCACCCAGACCATGAGAATCAAGGTGGTCGAGGGCGGCCCTCTCCCCTTCGC
CTTCGACATCCTGGCTACTAGCTTCCTCTACGGCAGCAAGACCTTCATCAACCACACCCAGGGCATCCCC
GACTTCTTCAAGCAGTCCTTCCCTGAGGGCTTCACATGGGAGAGAGTCACCACATACGAAGACGGGGGCG
TGCTGACCGCTACCCAGGACACCAGCCTCCAGGACGGCTGCCTCATCTACAACGTCAAGATCAGAGGGGT
GAACTTCACATCCAACGGCCCTGTGATGCAGAAGAAAACACTCGGCTGGGAGGCCTTCACCGAGACGCTG
TACCCCGCTGACGGCGGCCTGGAAGGCAGAAACGACATGGCCCTGAAGCTCGTGGGCGGGAGCCATCTGA
TCGCAAACATCAAGACCACATATAGATCCAAGAAACCCGCTAAGAACCTCAAGATGCCTGGCGTCTACTA
TGTGGACTACAGACTGGAAAGAATCAAGGAGGCCAACAACGAGACCTACGTCGAGCAGCACGAGGTGGCA
GTGGCCAGATACTGCGACCTCCCTAGCAAACTGGGGCACAAGCTTAATGGCGGTGGCGGAGGGATGAACA
ATTCCCAGGGAAGAGTGACCTTCGAGGATGTCACTGTGAACTTCACCCAGGGGGAGTGGCAGCGGCTGAA
TCCCGAACAGAGAAACTTGTACAGGGATGTGATGCTGGAGAATTACAGCAACCTTGTCTCTGTGGGACAA
GGGGAAACCACCAAACCCGATGTGATCTTGAGGTTGGAACAAGGAAAGGAGCCATGGTTGGAGGAAGAGG
AAGTGCTGGGAAGTGGCCGTGCAGAAAAAAATGGGGACATTGGAGGGCAGATTTGGAAGCCAAAGGATGT
GAAAGAGAGTCTCTCTGGCGGCTCAAAAAGAACCGCCGACGGCAGCGAATTCGAGCCCAAGAAGAAGCGG
AAAGTCTGAGATCTTTTTCCCTCTGCCAAAAATTATGGGGACATCATGAAGCCCCTTGAGCATCTGACTT
CTGGCTAATAAAGGAAATTTATTTTCATTGCAATAGTGTGTTGGAATTTTTTGTGTCTCTCACTCGGAAG
GACATATGGGAGGGCAAATCATTTAAAACATCAGAATGAGTATTTGGTTTAGAGTTTGGCAACATATGCC
CATATGCTGGCTGCCATGAACAAAGGTTGGCTATAAAGAGGTCATCAGTATATGAAACAGCCCCCTGCTG
TCCATTCCTTATTCCATAGAAAAGCCTTGACTTGAGGTTAGATTTTTTTTATATTTTGTTTTGTGTTATT
TTTTTCTTTAACATCCCTAAAATTTTCCTTACATGTTTTACTAGCCAGATTTTTCCTCCTCTCCTGACTA
CTCCCAGTCATAGCTGTCCCTCTTCTCTTATGGAGATCCCTCGACGGATCGGCCGCAATTCGTAACCATG
TCATAGCTGTTTCCTGTGTGAAATTGTTATCCGCTCACAATTCCACACAACATACGAGCCGGAAGCATAA
AGTGTAAAGCCTGGGGTGCCTAATGAGTGAGCTAACTCACATTAATTGCGTTGCGCTCACTGCCCGCTTT
CCAGTCGGGAAACCTGTCGTGCCAGCTGCATTAATGAATCGGCCAACGCGCGGGGAGAGGCGGTTTGCGT
ATTGGGCGCTCTTCCGCTTCCTCGCTCACTGACTCGCTGCGCTCGGTCGTTCGGCTGCGGCGAGCGGTAT
CAGCTCACTCAAAGGCGGTAATACGGTTATCCACAGAATCAGGGGATAACGCAGGAAAGAACATGTGAGC
AAAAGGCCAGCAAAAGGCCAGGAACCGTAAAAAGGCCGCGTTGCTGGCGTTTTTCCATAGGCTCCGCCCC
CCTGACGAGCATCACAAAAATCGACGCTCAAGTCAGAGGTGGCGAAACCCGACAGGACTATAAAGATACC
AGGCGTTTCCCCCTGGAAGCTCCCTCGTGCGCTCTCCTGTTCCGACCCTGCCGCTTACCGGATACCTGTC
CGCCTTTCTCCCTTCGGGAAGCGTGGCGCTTTCTCATAGCTCACGCTGTAGGTATCTCAGTTCGGTGTGG
GTCGTTCGCTCCAAGCTGGGCTGTGTGCACGAACCCCCCGTTCAGCCCGACCGCTGCGCCTTATCCGGTA
ACTATCGTCTTGAGTCCAACCCGGTAAGACACGACTTATCGCCACTGGCAGCAGCCACTGGTAACAGGAT
TAGCAGAGCGAGGTATGTAGGCGGTGCTACAGAGTTCTTGAAGTGGTGGCCTAACTACGGCTACACTAGA
AGAACAGTATTTGGTATCTGCGCTCTGCTGAAGCCAGTTACCTTCGGAAAAAGAGTTGGTAGCTCTTGAT
CCGGCAAACAAACCACCGCTGGTAGCGGTGGTTTTTTTGTTTGCAAGCAGCAGATTACGCGCAGAAAAAA
AGGATCTCAA
Features (pLannotate 1.2.2; 19 found; start..end, strand, type, name):
    171..1031    -  CDS            AmpR: β-lactamase; bla; confers resistance to ampicillin, carbenicillin, and related antibiotics
   1032..1136    -  promoter       AmpR promoter: bla
   1189..1617    -  rep_origin     f1 ori (sequence partly withheld): f1 bacteriophage origin of replication; arrow indicates direction of (+) strand synthesis
   1622..1777    -  CDS            lacZα (fragment): LacZα fragment of β-galactosidase; lacZ fragment
   1785..1803    +  promoter       T7 promoter: promoter for bacteriophage T7 RNA polymerase
   1812..1841    +  misc_feature   MCS (fragment): pBluescript multiple cloning site
   1924..2303    +  enhancer       CMV enhancer: human cytomegalovirus immediate early enhancer
   2304..2507    +  promoter       CMV promoter: human cytomegalovirus (CMV) immediate early promoter
   2619..3191    +  intron         β-globin intron: intron from rabbit β-globin gene
   3289..3705    +  CDS            gag (truncated): truncated Moloney murine leukemia virus (MMLV) gag gene lacking the start codon
   5134..9234    +  CDS            cas9: CAS9_STRP1 - Also known as csn1 From Streptococcus pyogenes serotype M1.
   9370..10065   +  CDS            TagBFP: TagBFP is a basic (constitutively fluorescent) blue fluorescent protein published in 2008, derived from Entacmaea quadricolor. It is reported to be a very rapidly-maturing monomer with very low acid sensitivity.
  10081..10383   +  CDS            ZIM3 (fragment): ZIM3_HUMAN - Also known as ZNF657. Experimental evidence at protein level: Swiss-Prot protein existence level 1. May be involved in transcriptional regulation. From Homo sapiens (Human).
  10514..10569   +  polyA_signal   β-globin poly(A) signal: rabbit β-globin polyadenylation signal (Gil and Proudfoot, 1987)
  10949..10971   -  protein_bind   lac operator (fragment): The lac repressor binds to the lac operator to inhibit transcription in E. coli. This inhibition can be relieved by adding lactose or isopropyl-β-D-thiogalactopyranoside (IPTG). lac repressor encoded by lacI
  10975..11005   -  promoter       lac promoter: promoter for the E. coli lac operon
  11020..11041   -  protein_bind   CAP binding site: CAP binding activates transcription in the presence of cAMP. E. coli catabolite activator protein
  11054..11146   -  CDS            lacI (fragment): lac repressor; lacI; The lac repressor binds to the lac operator to inhibit transcription in E. coli. This inhibition can be relieved by adding lactose or isopropyl-β-D-thiogalactopyranoside (IPTG).
  11329..11917   -  rep_origin     ori: high-copy-number ColE1/pMB1/pBR322/pUC origin of replication
