[The description below was written by a language model from this plasmid's Addgene catalogue record and pLannotate feature annotations shown in this document.]
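Description:
pCMV-MMLVgag-dCas9-ZIM3 is an 11.9 kb mammalian expression plasmid on a backbone the depositor describes as pCDNA3-like, although the annotated bacterial portion (lacZα fragment, T7 promoter, pBluescript MCS remnant, lac promoter/operator, f1 ori) resembles a pBluescript-type scaffold. It is propagated in E. coli from a high-copy ColE1/pUC origin with ampicillin selection via β-lactamase. No mammalian selection marker is annotated, consistent with transient transfection use.

The payload is a single synthetic fusion open reading frame of about 7.2 kb. It is driven by the CMV immediate-early enhancer and promoter, followed by a rabbit β-globin intron that aids expression, and terminated by the rabbit β-globin polyadenylation signal. The fusion begins with Moloney murine leukemia virus gag; the annotation tool labels only a truncated portion, but the gap before Cas9 leaves room for further gag or linker sequence that is not annotated. This is joined to Streptococcus pyogenes Cas9, which the record gives as the catalytically dead dCas9 taken from CRISPRoff-v2.1. Downstream come TagBFP, a blue fluorescent reporter, and a fragment of human ZIM3, whose KRAB domain is a potent transcriptional repressor used in CRISPRi. FLAG and HA tags are listed in the catalogue fields but do not appear in the feature table.

Fusing cargo to gag is a way of loading protein into retrovirus-like particles during budding from producer cells. The gag portion derives from a construct that used this design for a base editor. In line with the associated publication on transient delivery of epigenome editor ribonucleoproteins, this plasmid is presumably used to package the dCas9-ZIM3 repressor for programmable, DNA-free gene silencing in target cells. The record does not specify the companion plasmids needed for particle production or guide RNA expression.
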