Addgene plasmid #240527: pCMV-MMLVgag-dCas9-ZIM3
Depositing lab: James Nuñez. Publication: Programmable epigenome editing by transient delivery of CRISPR epigenome editor ribonucleoproteins. Xu D, Besselink S, Ramadoss GN, Dierks PH, Lubin JP, Pattali RK, Brim JI, Christenson AE, Colias PJ, Ornelas IJ, Nguyen CD, Chasins SE, Conklin BR, Nunez JK. Nat Commun. 2025 Aug 26;16(1):7948. doi: 10.1038/s41467-025-63167-x. PubMed 40858609.
Backbone
  Vector backbone: pCDNA3-like
  Backbone size w/o insert (bp): 4759
  Total vector size (bp): 11917
  Vector type: Mammalian Expression
Growth in bacteria
  Bacterial resistance: Ampicillin, 100 μg/mL
  Growth temperature: 37°C
  Growth strain: DH5alpha
  Copy number: High Copy
Gene/Insert
  Gene/Insert name: MMLVgag-dCas9-ZIM3
  Species: Synthetic
  Insert size (bp): 7154
  Promoter: CMV
  Tag / fusion protein: FLAG, HA
Resource information
  A portion of this plasmid was derived from a plasmid made by: MMLVgag is from pCMV-MMLVgag-3xNES-ABE8e (Plasmid #181751), dCas9 is from CRISPRoff-v2.1 (Plasmid #167981), and ZIM3 sequence was obtained from previous study (Alerasool, N., Segal, D., Lee, H. & Taipale, M. An efficient KRAB domain for CRISPRi applications in human cells. Nat Methods 17, 1093–1096 (2020).) and synthesized.
Terms and licenses: Academic/Nonprofit Terms; Industry Terms: Not Available to Industry
How to cite: pCMV-MMLVgag-dCas9-ZIM3 was a gift from James Nuñez (Addgene plasmid # 240527 ; http://n2t.net/addgene:240527 ; RRID:Addgene_240527)
